Addgene plasmid #59601: pSicoR-ARSDi2
Purpose: Expression of shRNA against human ARSD
Depositing lab: Miguel Ramalho-Santos. Depositing organization: University of California, San Francisco (UCSF). Publication: Systematic Identification of Barriers to Human iPSC Generation. Qin H, Diaz A, Blouin L, Lebbink RJ, Patena W, Tanbun P, LeProust EM, McManus MT, Song JS, Ramalho-Santos M. Cell. 2014 Jul 17;158(2):449-61. doi: 10.1016/j.cell.2014.05.040. PubMed 25036638.
Backbone
  Vector backbone: pSicoR
  Vector type: Mammalian Expression, RNAi
Growth in bacteria
  Bacterial resistance: Ampicillin, 100 μg/mL
  Growth temperature: 37°C
  Growth strain: Stbl3
  Copy number: High Copy
Gene/Insert
  Gene/Insert name: ARSD
  gRNA/shRNA sequence: ARSD
  Species: H. sapiens (human)
  Entrez Gene: ARSD (a.k.a. ASD)
  Promoter: U6
  Cloning method: Restriction Enzyme; 5′ cloning site HpaI (destroyed during cloning); 3′ cloning site XhoI (not destroyed)
  Sequencing primers: 5′ mU6-F
Terms and licenses: Academic/Nonprofit Terms; Industry Terms: Not Available to Industry
How to cite: pSicoR-ARSDi2 was a gift from Miguel Ramalho-Santos (Addgene plasmid # 59601 ; http://n2t.net/addgene:59601 ; RRID:Addgene_59601)
