[The description below was written by a language model from this plasmid's Addgene catalogue record.]
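Description:
pSicoR-ARSDi2 is an RNAi plasmid built on the pSicoR backbone and designed to express a short hairpin RNA against human ARSD (arylsulfatase D, also known as ASD) in mammalian cells. The hairpin-encoding insert sits downstream of a U6 promoter, an RNA polymerase III promoter commonly used to drive short, precisely terminated transcripts such as shRNAs. It was inserted by restriction cloning between an HpaI site, which was destroyed in the process, and an XhoI site, which remains intact. The "i2" in the name suggests that this is one of several hairpins made against the same gene, although the record does not say so explicitly, and the field for the targeting sequence gives only the gene name.

In bacteria the plasmid is maintained at high copy number under ampicillin selection. The recommended host is a recombination-deficient strain of the kind usually chosen for constructs containing repeated sequences. pSicoR is generally known as a lentiviral vector in which the shRNA cassette is flanked by loxP sites so that Cre can switch knockdown off. However, no feature table is supplied here, and the catalogue fields list the vector only as mammalian expression and RNAi. Viral elements, recombinase sites, and any reporter or mammalian selection marker therefore cannot be confirmed from this record. The associated work concerned the systematic identification of barriers to human induced pluripotent stem cell generation, so the construct was most likely used to knock down ARSD and test its influence on reprogramming.
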