>Addgene plasmid #59601 | pSicoR-ARSDi2 | depositor partial sequence | sequence record 93270 | pSicoR-ARSDi2 sequence 63 bps
TGATGTGTCTTCCTGATATTGTTATTCTAGAGATAACAATATCAGGAAGACACATCTTTTTTC
