>Addgene plasmid #59601 | pSicoR-ARSDi2 | addgene partial sequence | sequence record 96857 | WPRE-R 5'-CATAGCGTAAAAGGAGCAACA-3'
AATTTTGTAATCCAGAGGTTGATTATCGATAAGCTTGATATCGAATTGTACCTAGTGGAACCGGAACCCT
TAAACATGTATAACTTCGTATAATGTATGCTATACGAAGTTATTAGGTCCCTCGACGAATTCCTACTTGT
ACAGCTCGTCCATGCCGAGAGTGATCCCGGCGGCGGTCACGAACTCCAGCAGGACCATGTGATCGCGCTT
CTCGTTGGGGTCTTTGCTCAGGGCGGACTGGGTGCTCAGGTAGTGGTTGTCGGGCAGCAGCACGGGGCCG
TCGCCGATGGGGGTGTTCTGCTGGTAGTGGTCGGCGAGCTGCACGCTGCCGTCCTCGATGTTGTGGCGGA
TCTTGAAGTTCACCTTGATGCCGTTCTTCTGCTTGTCGGCCATGATATAGACGTTGTGGCTGTTGTAGTT
GTACTCCAGCTTGTGCCCCAGGATGTTGCCGTCCTCCTTGAAGTCGATGCCCTTCAGCTCGATGCGGTTC
ACCAGGGTGTCGCCCTCGAACTTCACCTCGGCGCGGGTCTTGTAGTTGCCGTCGTCCTTGAAGAAGATGG
TGCGCTCCTGGACGTAGCCTTCGGGCATGGCGGACTTGAAGAAGTCGTGCTGCTTCATGTGGTCGGGGTA
GCGGCTGAAGCACTGCACGCCG
