>Addgene plasmid #59601 | pSicoR-ARSDi2 | addgene partial sequence | sequence record 97315 | pLLU-5 5'-cacagacttgtgggagaagc-3'
TAATATTTCCTAGTAACTATAGAGGCTTAATGTGCGATAAAAGACAGATAATCTGTTCTTTTTAATACAT
AGCTACATTTTACATGATAGGCTTGGATTTCTATAACTTCGTATAGCATACATTATACGAAGTTATAAAC
AGCACAAAAGGAAACTCACCCTAACTGTAAAGTAATTGTGTGTTTTGAGACTATAAATATCCCTTGGAGA
AAAGCCTTGTTTGATGTGTCTTCCTGATATTGTTATTCTAGAGATAACAATATCAGGAAGACACATCTTT
TTTCTCGAGTACTAGGATCCATTAGGCGGCCGCGTGGATAACCGTATTACCGCCATGC
